>Addgene plasmid #116514 | pHAGE-PIK3CA-N1044K | addgene full sequence | sequence record 242649 | Addgene NGS Result
TGGAAGGGCTAATTCACTCCCAAAGAAGACAAGATATCCTTGATCTGTGGATCTACCACACACAAGGCTA
CTTCCCTGATTAGCAGAACTACACACCAGGGCCAGGGGTCAGATATCCACTGACCTTTGGATGGTGCTAC
AAGCTAGTACCAGTTGAGCCAGATAAGGTAGAAGAGGCCAATAAAGGAGAGAACACCAGCTTGTTACACC
CTGTGAGCCTGCATGGGATGGATGACCCGGAGAGAGAAGTGTTAGAGTGGAGGTTTGACAGCCGCCTAGC
ATTTCATCACGTGGCCCGAGAGCTGCATCCGGAGTACTTCAAGAACTGCTGATATCGAGCTTGCTACAAG
GGACTTTCCGCTGGGGACTTTCCAGGGAGGCGTGGCCTGGGCGGGACTGGGGAGTGGCGAGCCCTCAGAT
CCTGCATATAAGCAGCTGCTTTTTGCCTGTACTGGGTCTCTCTGGTTAGACCAGATCTGAGCCTGGGAGC
TCTCTGGCTAACTAGGGAACCCACTGCTTAAGCCTCAATAAAGCTTGCCTTGAGTGCTTCAAGTAGTGTG
TGCCCGTCTGTTGTGTGACTCTGGTAACTAGAGATCCCTCAGACCCTTTTAGTCAGTGTGGAAAATCTCT
AGCAGTGGCGCCCGAACAGGGACTTGAAAGCGAAAGGGAAACCAGAGGAGCTCTCTCGACGCAGGACTCG
GCTTGCTGAAGCGCGCACGGCAAGAGGCGAGGGGCGGCGACTGGTGAGTACGCCAAAAATTTTGACTAGC
GGAGGCTAGAAGGAGAGAGATGGGTGCGAGAGCGTCAGTATTAAGCGGGGGAGAATTAGATCGCGATGGG
AAAAAATTCGGTTAAGGCCAGGGGGAAAGAAAAAATATAAATTAAAACATATAGTATGGGCAAGCAGGGA
GCTAGAACGATTCGCAGTTAATCCTGGCCTGTTAGAAACATCAGAAGGCTGTAGACAAATACTGGGACAG
CTACAACCATCCCTTCAGACAGGATCAGAAGAACTTAGATCATTATATAATACAGTAGCAACCCTCTATT
GTGTGCATCAAAGGATAGAGATAAAAGACACCAAGGAAGCTTTAGACAAGATAGAGGAAGAGCAAAACAA
AAGTAAGACCACCGCACAGCAAGCGGCCGGCCGCTGATCTTCAGACCTGGAGGAGGAGATATGAGGGACA
ATTGGAGAAGTGAATTATATAAATATAAAGTAGTAAAAATTGAACCATTAGGAGTAGCACCCACCAAGGC
AAAGAGAAGAGTGGTGCAGAGAGAAAAAAGAGCAGTGGGAATAGGAGCTTTGTTCCTTGGGTTCTTGGGA
GCAGCAGGAAGCACTATGGGCGCAGCGTCAATGACGCTGACGGTACAGGCCAGACAATTATTGTCTGGTA
TAGTGCAGCAGCAGAACAATTTGCTGAGGGCTATTGAGGCGCAACAGCATCTGTTGCAACTCACAGTCTG
GGGCATCAAGCAGCTCCAGGCAAGAATCCTGGCTGTGGAAAGATACCTAAAGGATCAACAGCTCCTGGGG
ATTTGGGGTTGCTCTGGAAAACTCATTTGCACCACTGCTGTGCCTTGGAATGCTAGTTGGAGTAATAAAT
CTCTGGAACAGATTTGGAATCACACGACCTGGATGGAGTGGGACAGAGAAATTAACAATTACACAAGCTT
AATACACTCCTTAATTGAAGAATCGCAAAACCAGCAAGAAAAGAATGAACAAGAATTATTGGAATTAGAT
AAATGGGCAAGTTTGTGGAATTGGTTTAACATAACAAATTGGCTGTGGTATATAAAATTATTCATAATGA
TAGTAGGAGGCTTGGTAGGTTTAAGAATAGTTTTTGCTGTACTTTCTATAGTGAATAGAGTTAGGCAGGG
ATATTCACCATTATCGTTTCAGACCCACCTCCCAACCCCGAGGGGACCCGACAGGCCCGAAGGAATAGAA
GAAGAAGGTGGAGAGAGAGACAGAGACAGATCCATTCGATTAGTGAACGGATCTCGACGGTATCGCCGAA
TTCACAAATGGCAGTATTCATCCACAATTTTAAAAGAAAAGGGGGGATTGGGGGGTACAGTGCAGGGGAA
AGAATAGTAGACATAATAGCAACAGACATACAAACTAAAGAATTACAAAAACAAATTACAAAAATTCAAA
ATTTTCGGGTTTATTACAGGGACAGCAGAGATCCAGTTTGGACTAGTCGTGAGGCTCCGGTGCCCGTCAG
TGGGCAGAGCGCACATCGCCCACAGTCCCCGAGAAGTTGGGGGGAGGGGTCGGCAATTGAACCGGTGCCT
AGAGAAGGTGGCGCGGGGTAAACTGGGAAAGTGATGTCGTGTACTGGCTCCGCCTTTTTCCCGAGGGTGG
GGGAGAACCGTATATAAGTGCAGTAGTCGCCGTGAACGTTCTTTTTCGCAACGGGTTTGCCGCCAGAACA
CAGGTAAGTGCCGTGTGTGGTTCCCGCGGGCCTGGCCTCTTTACGGGTTATGGCCCTTGCGTGCCTTGAA
TTACTTCCACCTGGCTGCAGTACGTGATTCTTGATCCCGAGCTTCGGGTTGGAAGTGGGTGGGAGAGTTC
GAGGCCTTGCGCTTAAGGAGCCCCTTCGCCTCGTGCTTGAGTTGAGGCCTGGCCTGGGCGCTGGGGCCGC
CGCGTGCGAATCTGGTGGCACCTTCGCGCCTGTCTCGCTGCTTTCGATAAGTCTCTAGCCATTTAAAATT
TTTGATGACCTGCTGCGACGCTTTTTTTCTGGCAAGATAGTCTTGTAAATGCGGGCCAAGATCTGCACAC
TGGTATTTCGGTTTTTGGGGCCGCGGGCGGCGACGGGGCCCGTGCGTCCCAGCGCACATGTTCGGCGAGG
CGGGGCCTGCGAGCGCGGCCACCGAGAATCGGACGGGGGTAGTCTCAAGCTGGCCGGCCTGCTCTGGTGC
CTGGCCTCGCGCCGCCGTGTATCGCCCCGCCCTGGGCGGCAAGGCTGGCCCGGTCGGCACCAGTTGCGTG
AGCGGAAAGATGGCCGCTTCCCGGCCCTGCTGCAGGGAGCTCAAAATGGAGGACGCGGCGCTCGGGAGAG
CGGGCGGGTGAGTCACCCACACAAAGGAAAAGGGCCTTTCCGTCCTCAGCCGTCGCTTCATGTGACTCCA
CGGAGTACCGGGCGCCGTCCAGGCACCTCGATTAGTTCTCGAGCTTTTGGAGTACGTCGTCTTTAGGTTG
GGGGGAGGGGTTTTATGCGATGGAGTTTCCCCACACTGAGTGGGTGGAGACTGAAGTTAGGCCAGCTTGG
CACTTGATGTAATTCTCCTTGGAATTTGCCCTTTTTGAGTTTGGATCTTGGTTCATTCTCAAGCCTCAGA
CAGTGGTTCAAAGTTTTTTTCTTCCATTTCAGGTGTCGTGAAGCGGCCCTGCAGATATCAACAAGTTTGT
ACAAAAAAGCAGGCACCATGCCTCCAAGACCATCATCAGGTGAACTGTGGGGCATCCACTTGATGCCCCC
AAGAATCCTAGTAGAATGTTTACTACCAAATGGAATGATAGTGACTTTAGAATGCCTCCGTGAGGCTACA
TTAATAACCATAAAGCATGAACTATTTAAAGAAGCAAGAAAATACCCCCTCCATCAACTTCTTCAAGATG
AATCTTCTTACATTTTCGTAAGTGTTACTCAAGAAGCAGAAAGGGAAGAATTTTTTGATGAAACAAGACG
ACTTTGTGACCTTCGGCTTTTTCAACCCTTTTTAAAAGTAATTGAACCAGTAGGCAACCGTGAAGAAAAG
ATCCTCAATCGAGAAATTGGTTTTGCTATCGGCATGCCAGTGTGTGAATTTGATATGGTTAAAGATCCAG
AAGTACAGGACTTCCGAAGAAATATTCTGAACGTTTGTAAAGAAGCTGTGGATCTTAGGGACCTCAATTC
ACCTCATAGTAGAGCAATGTATGTCTATCCTCCAAATGTAGAATCTTCACCAGAATTGCCAAAGCACATA
TATAATAAATTAGATAAAGGGCAAATAATAGTGGTGATCTGGGTAATAGTTTCTCCAAATAATGACAAGC
AGAAGTATACTCTGAAAATCAACCATGACTGTGTACCAGAACAAGTAATTGCTGAAGCAATCAGGAAAAA
AACTCGAAGTATGTTGCTATCCTCTGAACAACTAAAACTCTGTGTTTTAGAATATCAGGGCAAGTATATT
TTAAAAGTGTGTGGATGTGATGAATACTTCCTAGAAAAATATCCTCTGAGTCAGTATAAGTATATAAGAA
GCTGTATAATGCTTGGGAGGATGCCCAATTTGATGTTGATGGCTAAAGAAAGCCTTTATTCTCAACTGCC
AATGGACTGTTTTACAATGCCATCTTATTCCAGACGCATTTCCACAGCTACACCATATATGAATGGAGAA
ACATCTACAAAATCCCTTTGGGTTATAAATAGTGCACTCAGAATAAAAATTCTTTGTGCAACCTACGTGA
ATGTAAATATTCGAGACATTGATAAGATCTATGTTCGAACAGGTATCTACCATGGAGGAGAACCCTTATG
TGACAATGTGAACACTCAAAGAGTACCTTGTTCCAATCCCAGGTGGAATGAATGGCTGAATTATGATATA
TACATTCCTGATCTTCCTCGTGCTGCTCGACTTTGCCTTTCCATTTGCTCTGTTAAAGGCCGAAAGGGTG
CTAAAGAGGAACACTGTCCATTGGCATGGGGAAATATAAACTTGTTTGATTACACAGACACTCTAGTATC
TGGAAAAATGGCTTTGAATCTTTGGCCAGTACCTCATGGATTAGAAGATTTGCTGAACCCTATTGGTGTT
ACTGGATCAAATCCAAATAAAGAAACTCCATGCTTAGAGTTGGAGTTTGACTGGTTCAGCAGTGTGGTAA
AGTTCCCAGATATGTCAGTGATTGAAGAGCATGCCAATTGGTCTGTATCCCGAGAAGCAGGATTTAGCTA
TTCCCACGCAGGACTGAGTAACAGACTAGCTAGAGACAATGAATTAAGGGAAAATGACAAAGAACAGCTC
AAAGCAATTTCTACACGAGATCCTCTCTCTGAAATCACTGAGCAGGAGAAAGATTTTCTATGGAGTCACA
GACACTATTGTGTAACTATCCCCGAAATTCTACCCAAATTGCTTCTGTCTGTTAAATGGAATTCTAGAGA
TGAAGTAGCCCAGATGTATTGCTTGGTAAAAGATTGGCCTCCAATCAAACCTGAACAGGCTATGGAACTT
CTGGACTGTAATTACCCAGATCCTATGGTTCGAGGTTTTGCTGTTCGGTGCTTGGAAAAATATTTAACAG
ATGACAAACTTTCTCAGTATTTAATTCAGCTAGTACAGGTCCTAAAATATGAACAATATTTGGATAACTT
GCTTGTGAGATTTTTACTGAAGAAAGCATTGACTAATCAAAGGATTGGGCACTTTTTCTTTTGGCATTTA
AAATCTGAGATGCACAATAAAACAGTTAGCCAGAGGTTTGGCCTGCTTTTGGAGTCCTATTGTCGTGCAT
GTGGGATGTATTTGAAGCACCTGAATAGGCAAGTCGAGGCAATGGAAAAGCTCATTAACTTAACTGACAT
TCTCAAACAGGAGAAGAAGGATGAAACACAAAAGGTACAGATGAAGTTTTTAGTTGAGCAAATGAGGCGA
CCAGATTTCATGGATGCTCTACAGGGCTTTCTGTCTCCTCTAAACCCTGCTCATCAACTAGGAAACCTCA
GGCTTGAAGAGTGTCGAATTATGTCCTCTGCAAAAAGGCCACTGTGGTTGAATTGGGAGAACCCAGACAT
CATGTCAGAGTTACTGTTTCAGAACAATGAGATCATCTTTAAAAATGGGGATGATTTACGGCAAGATATG
CTAACACTTCAAATTATTCGTATTATGGAAAATATCTGGCAAAATCAAGGTCTTGATCTTCGAATGTTAC
CTTATGGTTGTCTGTCAATCGGTGACTGTGTGGGACTTATTGAGGTGGTGCGAAATTCTCACACTATTAT
GCAAATTCAGTGCAAAGGCGGCTTGAAAGGTGCACTGCAGTTCAACAGCCACACACTACATCAGTGGCTC
AAAGACAAGAACAAAGGAGAAATATATGATGCAGCCATTGACCTGTTTACACGTTCATGTGCTGGATACT
GTGTAGCTACCTTCATTTTGGGAATTGGAGATCGTCACAATAGTAACATCATGGTGAAAGACGATGGACA
ACTGTTTCATATAGATTTTGGACACTTTTTGGATCACAAGAAGAAAAAATTTGGTTATAAACGAGAACGT
GTGCCATTTGTTTTGACACAGGATTTCTTAATAGTGATTAGTAAAGGAGCCCAAGAATGCACAAAGACAA
GAGAATTTGAGAGGTTTCAGGAGATGTGTTACAAGGCTTATCTAGCTATTCGACAGCATGCCAATCTCTT
CATAAATCTTTTCTCAATGATGCTTGGCTCTGGAATGCCAGAACTACAATCTTTTGATGACATTGCATAC
ATTCGAAAGACCCTAGCCTTAGATAAAACTGAGCAAGAGGCTTTGGAGTATTTCATGAAACAAATGAAAG
ATGCACATCATGGTGGCTGGACAACAAAAATGGATTGGATCTTCCACACAATTAAACAGCATGCATTGAA
CTAGAACCCAGCTTTCTTGTACAAAGTGGTTGATATCCAGCACAGTGGCGGCCGCTCGAGTCTAGAGGGC
CCGCGGTTCGAAGGTAAGCCTATCCCTAACCCTCTCCTCGGTCTCGATTCTACGCGTACCGGTTAGTAAT
GAGATCCCTCCCCCCCCCCTAACGTTACTGGCCGAAGCCGCTTGGAATAAGGCCGGTGTGCGTTTGTCTA
TATGTTATTTTCCACCATATTGCCGTCTTTTGGCAATGTGAGGGCCCGGAAACCTGGCCCTGTCTTCTTG
ACGAGCATTCCTAGGGGTCTTTCCCCTCTCGCCAAAGGAATGCAAGGTCTGTTGAATGTCGTGAAGGAAG
CAGTTCCTCTGGAAGCTTCTTGAAGACAAACAACGTCTGTAGCGACCCTTTGCAGGCAGCGGAACCCCCC
ACCTGGCGACAGGTGCCTCTGCGGCCAAAAGCCACGTGTATAAGATACACCTGCAAAGGCGGCACAACCC
CAGTGCCACGTTGTGAGTTGGATAGTTGTGGAAAGAGTCAAATGGCTCTCCTCAAGCGTATTCAACAAGG
GGCTGAAGGATGCCCAGAAGGTACCCCATTGTATGGGATCTGATCTGGGGCCTCGGTGCACATGCTTTAC
ATGTGTTTAGTCGAGGTTAAAAAAACGTCTAGGCCCCCCGAACCACGGGGACGTGGTTTTCCTTTGAAAA
ACACGATGATAATATGGCCACACATATGGTGAGCAAGGGCGAGGAGCTGTTCACCGGGGTGGTGCCCATC
CTGGTCGAGCTGGACGGCGACGTAAACGGCCACAAGTTCAGCGTGTCCGGCGAGGGCGAGGGCGATGCCA
CCTACGGCAAGCTGACCCTGAAGTTCATCTGCACCACCGGCAAGCTGCCCGTGCCCTGGCCCACCCTCGT
GACCACCCTGACCTACGGCGTGCAGTGCTTCAGCCGCTACCCCGACCACATGAAGCAGCACGACTTCTTC
AAGTCCGCCATGCCCGAAGGCTACGTCCAGGAGCGCACCATCTTCTTCAAGGACGACGGCAACTACAAGA
CCCGCGCCGAGGTGAAGTTCGAGGGCGACACCCTGGTGAACCGCATCGAGCTGAAGGGCATCGACTTCAA
GGAGGACGGCAACATCCTGGGGCACAAGCTGGAGTACAACTACAACAGCCACAACGTCTATATCATGGCC
GACAAGCAGAAGAACGGCATCAAGGTGAACTTCAAGATCCGCCACAACATCGAGGACGGCAGCGTGCAGC
TCGCCGACCACTACCAGCAGAACACCCCCATCGGCGACGGCCCCGTGCTGCTGCCCGACAACCACTACCT
GAGCACCCAGTCCGCCCTGAGCAAAGACCCCAACGAGAAGCGCGATCACATGGTCCTGCTGGAGTTCGTG
ACCGCCGCCGGGATCACTCTCGGCATGGACGAGCTGTACAAGTAAATCGATAGATCCTAATCAACCTCTG
GATTACAAAATTTGTGAAAGATTGACTGGTATTCTTAACTATGTTGCTCCTTTTACGCTATGTGGATACG
CTGCTTTAATGCCTTTGTATCATGCTATTGCTTCCCGTATGGCTTTCATTTTCTCCTCCTTGTATAAATC
CTGGTTGCTGTCTCTTTATGAGGAGTTGTGGCCCGTTGTCAGGCAACGTGGCGTGGTGTGCACTGTGTTT
GCTGACGCAACCCCCACTGGTTGGGGCATTGCCACCACCTGTCAGCTCCTTTCCGGGACTTTCGCTTTCC
CCCTCCCTATTGCCACGGCGGAACTCATCGCCGCCTGCCTTGCCCGCTGCTGGACAGGGGCTCGGCTGTT
GGGCACTGACAATTCCGTGGTGTTGTCGGGGAAATCATCGTCCTTTCCTTGGCTGCTCGCCTGTGTTGCC
ACCTGGATTCTGCGCGGGACGTCCTTCTGCTACGTCCCTTCGGCCCTCAATCCAGCGGACCTTCCTTCCC
GCGGCCTGCTGCCGGCTCTGCGGCCTCTTCCGCGTCTTCGCCTTCGCCCTCAGACGAGTCGGATCTCCCT
TTGGGCCGCCTCCCCGCCTGAGATCCTTTAAGACCAATGACTTACAAGGCAGCTGTAGATCTTAGCCACT
TTTTAAAAGAAAAGGGGGGACTGGAAGGGCTAATTCACTCCCAACGAAGACAAGATCTGCTTTTTGCTTG
TACTGGGTCTCTCTGGTTAGACCAGATCTGAGCCTGGGAGCTCTCTGGCTAACTAGGGAACCCACTGCTT
AAGCCTCAATAAAGCTTGCCTTGAGTGCTTCAAGTAGTGTGTGCCCGTCTGTTGTGTGACTCTGGTAACT
AGAGATCCCTCAGACCCTTTTAGTCAGTGTGGAAAATCTCTAGCAGTAGTAGTTCATGTCATCTTATTAT
TCAGTATTTATAACTTGCAAAGAAATGAATATCAGAGAGTGAGAGGCCCGGGTTAATTAAGGAAAGGGCT
AGATCATTCTTGAAGACGAAAGGGCCTCGTGATACGCCTATTTTTATAGGTTAATGTCATGATAATAATG
GTTTCTTAGACGTCAGGTGGCACTTTTCGGGGAAATGTGCGCGGAACCCCTATTTGTTTATTTTTCTAAA
TACATTCAAATATGTATCCGCTCATGAGACAATAACCCTGATAAATGCTTCAATAATATTGAAAAAGGAA
GAGTATGAGTATTCAACATTTCCGTGTCGCCCTTATTCCCTTTTTTGCGGCATTTTGCCTTCCTGTTTTT
GCTCACCCAGAAACGCTGGTGAAAGTAAAAGATGCTGAAGATCAGTTGGGTGCACGAGTGGGTTACATCG
AACTGGATCTCAACAGCGGTAAGATCCTTGAGAGTTTTCGCCCCGAAGAACGTTTTCCAATGATGAGCAC
TTTTAAAGTTCTGCTATGTGGCGCGGTATTATCCCGTGTTGACGCCGGGCAAGAGCAACTCGGTCGCCGC
ATACACTATTCTCAGAATGACTTGGTTGAGTACTCACCAGTCACAGAAAAGCATCTTACGGATGGCATGA
CAGTAAGAGAATTATGCAGTGCTGCCATAACCATGAGTGATAACACTGCGGCCAACTTACTTCTGACAAC
GATCGGAGGACCGAAGGAGCTAACCGCTTTTTTGCACAACATGGGGGATCATGTAACTCGCCTTGATCGT
TGGGAACCGGAGCTGAATGAAGCCATACCAAACGACGAGCGTGACACCACGATGCCTGTAGCAATGGCAA
CAACGTTGCGCAAACTATTAACTGGCGAACTACTTACTCTAGCTTCCCGGCAACAATTAATAGACTGGAT
GGAGGCGGATAAAGTTGCAGGACCACTTCTGCGCTCGGCCCTTCCGGCTGGCTGGTTTATTGCTGATAAA
TCTGGAGCCGGTGAGCGTGGGTCTCGCGGTATCATTGCAGCACTGGGGCCAGATGGTAAGCCCTCCCGTA
TCGTAGTTATCTACACGACGGGGAGTCAGGCAACTATGGATGAACGAAATAGACAGATCGCTGAGATAGG
TGCCTCACTGATTAAGCATTGGTAACTGTCAGACCAAGTTTACTCATATATACTTTAGATTGATTTAAAA
CTTCATTTTTAATTTAAAAGGATCTAGGTGAAGATCCTTTTTGATAATCTCATGACCAAAATCCCTTAAC
GTGAGTTTTCGTTCCACTGAGCGTCAGACCCCGTAGAAAAGATCAAAGGATCTTCTTGAGATCCTTTTTT
TCTGCGCGTAATCTGCTGCTTGCAAACAAAAAAACCACCGCTACCAGCGGTGGTTTGTTTGCCGGATCAA
GAGCTACCAACTCTTTTTCCGAAGGTAACTGGCTTCAGCAGAGCGCAGATACCAAATACTGTTCTTCTAG
TGTAGCCGTAGTTAGGCCACCACTTCAAGAACTCTGTAGCACCGCCTACATACCTCGCTCTGCTAATCCT
GTTACCAGTGGCTGCTGCCAGTGGCGATAAGTCGTGTCTTACCGGGTTGGACTCAAGACGATAGTTACCG
GATAAGGCGCAGCGGTCGGGCTGAACGGGGGGTTCGTGCACACAGCCCAGCTTGGAGCGAACGACCTACA
CCGAACTGAGATACCTACAGCGTGAGCTATGAGAAAGCGCCACGCTTCCCGAAGGGAGAAAGGCGGACAG
GTATCCGGTAAGCGGCAGGGTCGGAACAGGAGAGCGCACGAGGGAGCTTCCAGGGGGAAACGCCTGGTAT
CTTTATAGTCCTGTCGGGTTTCGCCACCTCTGACTTGAGCGTCGATTTTTGTGATGCTCGTCAGGGGGGC
GGAGCCTATGGAAAAACGCCAGCAACGCGGCCTTTTTACGGTTCCTGGCCTTTTGCTGGCCTTTTGCTCA
CATGTTCTTTCCTGCGTTATCCCCTGATTCTGTGGATAACCGTATTACCGCCTTTGAGTGAGCTGATACC
GCTCGCCGCAGCCGAACGACCGAGCGCAGCGAGTCAGTGAGCGAGGAAGCGGAAGAGCGCCCAATACGCA
AACCGCCTCTCCCCGCGCGTTGGCCGATTCATTAATGCAGCAAGCTCATGGCTGACTAATTTTTTTTATT
TATGCAGAGGCCGAGGCCGCCTCGGCCTCTGAGCTATTCCAGAAGTAGTGAGGAGGCTTTTTTGGAGGCC
TAGGCTTTTGCAAAAAGCTCCCCGTGGCACGACAGGTTTCCCGACTGGAAAGCGGGCAGTGAGCGCAACG
CAATTAATGTGAGTTAGCTCACTCATTAGGCACCCCAGGCTTTACACTTTATGCTTCCGGCTCGTATGTT
GTGTGGAATTGTGAGCGGATAACAATTTCACACAGGAAACAGCTATGACATGATTACGAATTTCACAAAT
AAAGCATTTTTTTCACTGCATTCTAGTTGTGGTTTGTCCAAACTCATCAATGTATCTTATCATGTCTGGA
TCAACTGGATAACTCAAGCTAACCAAAATCATCCCAAACTTCCCACCCCATACCCTATTACCACTGCCAA
TTACCTGTGGTTTCATTTACTCTAAACCTGTGATTCCTCTGAATTATTTTCATTTTAAAGAAATTGTATT
TGTTAAATATGTACTACAAACTTAGTAGT
Features (pLannotate 1.2.2; 27 found; start..end, strand, type, name):
    377..634     +  LTR            5' LTR (truncated): truncated 5' long terminal repeat (LTR) from HIV-1
    681..806     +  misc_feature   HIV-1 Ψ: packaging signal of human immunodeficiency virus type 1
    790..1128    +  CDS            HIV-1 gag (fragment): gag protein from human immunodeficiency virus 1; gag
   1303..1536    +  misc_feature   RRE: The Rev response element (RRE) of HIV-1 allows for Rev-dependent mRNA export from the nucleus to the cytoplasm.
   1913..2013    +  CDS            Rev (fragment): human immunodeficiency virus 1 (HIV-1) Rev protein; rev; enhances nuclear export of unspliced and incompletely spliced viral mRNAs
   2058..2175    +  misc_feature   cPPT/CTS: central polypurine tract and central termination sequence of HIV-1
   2223..3401    +  promoter       EF-1α promoter: strong constitutive promoter for human elongation factor EF-1α
   3422..3442    +  protein_bind   attB1: mutant version of attB; core recombination site for the Gateway® BP reaction BP Clonase™
   3448..6651    +  CDS            PIK3CA: PK3CA_HUMAN - Experimental evidence at protein level: Swiss-Prot protein existence level 1. Phosphoinositide-3-kinase (PI3K) phosphorylates phosphatidylinositol (PI) and its phosphorylated derivatives at position 3 of the inositol ring to produce 3-phosphoinositides (PubMed:15135396, PubMed:23936502, PubMed:28676499). Uses ATP and PtdIns(4,5)P2 (phosphatidylinositol 4,5-bisphosphate) to generate phosphatidylinositol 3,4,5-trisphosphate (PIP3) (PubMed:15135396, PubMed:28676499). PIP3 plays a key role by recruiting PH domain- containing proteins to the membrane, including AKT1 and PDPK1, activat
   6656..6680    -  protein_bind   attB2: mutant version of attB; recombination site for the Gateway® BP reaction BP Clonase™
   6733..6774    +  CDS            V5 tag: epitope tag from simian virus 5
   6900..7362    +  misc_feature   IRES: internal ribosome entry site (IRES) of the encephalomyocarditis virus (EMCV)
   7376..8095    +  CDS            EGFP: the original enhanced GFP (Yang et al., 1996) mammalian codon-optimized
   8109..8697    +  misc_feature   WPRE: woodchuck hepatitis virus posttranscriptional regulatory element
   8705..8770    +  CDS            nef (fragment): NEF_HV1Z2 - Experimental evidence at protein level: Swiss-Prot protein existence level 1. Extracellular Nef protein targets CD4(+) T-lymphocytes for apoptosis by interacting with CXCR4 surface receptors. From Human immunodeficiency virus type 1 group M subtype D (isolate Z2/CDC-Z34) (HIV-1).
   8772..9005    +  LTR            3' LTR (ΔU3): self-inactivating 3' long terminal repeat (LTR) from HIV-1
   9210..9314    +  promoter       AmpR promoter: bla
   9315..10175   +  CDS            AmpR: β-lactamase; bla; confers resistance to ampicillin, carbenicillin, and related antibiotics
  10346..10934   +  rep_origin     ori: high-copy-number ColE1/pMB1/pBR322/pUC origin of replication
  11117..11171   +  CDS            lacI (fragment): lac repressor; lacI; The lac repressor binds to the lac operator to inhibit transcription in E. coli. This inhibition can be relieved by adding lactose or isopropyl-β-D-thiogalactopyranoside (IPTG).
  11177..11270   +  rep_origin     SV40 ori (fragment): SV40 origin of replication
  11295..11332   +  CDS            lacI (fragment): lac repressor; lacI; The lac repressor binds to the lac operator to inhibit transcription in E. coli. This inhibition can be relieved by adding lactose or isopropyl-β-D-thiogalactopyranoside (IPTG).
  11345..11366   +  protein_bind   CAP binding site: CAP binding activates transcription in the presence of cAMP. E. coli catabolite activator protein
  11381..11411   +  promoter       lac promoter: promoter for the E. coli lac operon
  11415..11437   +  protein_bind   lac operator (fragment): The lac repressor binds to the lac operator to inhibit transcription in E. coli. This inhibition can be relieved by adding lactose or isopropyl-β-D-thiogalactopyranoside (IPTG). lac repressor encoded by lacI
  11469..11552   +  polyA_signal   SV40 poly(A) signal (fragment): SV40 polyadenylation signal
  11719..329     +  CDS            nef (fragment) (across the origin): NEF_HV1BR - Experimental evidence at protein level: Swiss-Prot protein existence level 1. Extracellular Nef protein targets CD4(+) T-lymphocytes for apoptosis by interacting with CXCR4 surface receptors (PubMed:14990729). From Human immunodeficiency virus type 1 group M subtype B (isolate BRU/LAI) (HIV-1).
