[The description below was written by a language model from this plasmid's Addgene catalogue record and pLannotate feature annotations shown in this document.]
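Description:
pHAGE-PIK3CA-N1044K is an HIV-1-based, self-inactivating lentiviral expression plasmid of about 11.7 kb built on the pHAGE backbone and carrying human PIK3CA, the p110-alpha catalytic subunit of phosphoinositide 3-kinase, with the N1044K substitution. It is propagated in E. coli through a high-copy ColE1/pUC-type origin with ampicillin selection (AmpR, beta-lactamase); a recombination-deficient strain is recorded for growth, as is common for LTR-containing plasmids. The viral portion contains a truncated 5' LTR, the Ψ packaging signal with a partial gag sequence, the Rev response element for Rev-dependent nuclear export of the genomic RNA, the cPPT/CTS element that aids nuclear import and transduction, and a ΔU3 3' LTR that inactivates LTR promoter activity after integration. Packaging functions are not encoded and must be supplied in trans. Short nef, rev, lacI, lac promoter and SV40 fragments in the annotation are backbone remnants.

The expression cassette is driven by the constitutive human EF-1α promoter. The PIK3CA open reading frame lies between attB1 and attB2 sites, consistent with the recorded Gateway cloning. A V5 epitope tag is annotated just downstream of attB2, but the record does not say whether it is fused in frame to the kinase or separated from it by a stop codon. An EMCV IRES then directs translation of EGFP from the same transcript, so transduced cells can be identified or sorted by fluorescence. A WPRE follows to enhance transcript stability and expression. No mammalian drug-selection marker is annotated. The plasmid is intended for lentiviral expression of this mutant allele, and it comes from a study that systematically tested the function of somatic mutations found in cancer.
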