Addgene plasmid #116514: pHAGE-PIK3CA-N1044K
Purpose: Lentiviral expression of PIK3CA N1044K
Depositing lab: Gordon Mills & Kenneth Scott. Depositing organization: Baylor College of Medicine. Publication: Systematic Functional Annotation of Somatic Mutations in Cancer. Ng PK, Li J, Jeong KJ, Shao S, Chen H, Tsang YH, Sengupta S, Wang Z, Bhavana VH, Tran R, Soewito S, Minussi DC, Moreno D, Kong K, Dogruluk T, Lu H, Gao J, Tokheim C, Zhou DC, Johnson AM, Zeng J, Ip CKM, Ju Z, Wester M, Yu S, Li Y, Vellano CP, Schultz N, Karchin R, Ding L, Lu Y, Cheung LWT, Chen K, Shaw KR, Meric-Bernstam F, Scott KL, Yi S, Sahni N, Liang H, Mills GB. Cancer Cell. 2018 Mar 12;33(3):450-462.e10. doi: 10.1016/j.ccell.2018.01.021. PubMed 29533785.
Backbone
  Vector backbone: pHAGE
  Vector type: Lentiviral
Growth in bacteria
  Bacterial resistance: Ampicillin, 100 μg/mL
  Growth temperature: 37°C
  Growth strain: Stbl3
  Copy number: High Copy
Gene/Insert
  Gene/Insert name: PIK3CA
  Species: H. sapiens (human)
  Mutation: N1044K
  Entrez Gene: PIK3CA (a.k.a. CCM4, CLAPO, CLOVE, CWS5, HMH, MCAP, MCM, MCMTC, PI3K, PI3K-alpha, p110-alpha)
  Cloning method: Gateway Cloning
Terms and licenses: Academic/Nonprofit Terms; Industry Terms: Not Available to Industry
How to cite: pHAGE-PIK3CA-N1044K was a gift from Gordon Mills & Kenneth Scott (Addgene plasmid # 116514 ; http://n2t.net/addgene:116514 ; RRID:Addgene_116514)
