>Addgene plasmid #116514 | pHAGE-PIK3CA-N1044K | depositor partial sequence | sequence record 219388 | insert
ATGCCTCCACGACCATCATCAGGTGAACTGTGGGGCATCCACTTGATGCCCCCAAGAATCCTAGTAGAAT
GTTTACTACCAAATGGAATGATAGTGACTTTAGAATGCCTCCGTGAGGCTACATTAATAACCATAAAGCA
TGAACTATTTAAAGAAGCAAGAAAATACCCCCTCCATCAACTTCTTCAAGATGAATCTTCTTACATTTTC
GTAAGTGTTACTCAAGAAGCAGAAAGGGAAGAATTTTTTGATGAAACAAGACGACTTTGTGACCTTCGGC
TTTTTCAACCCTTTTTAAAAGTAATTGAACCAGTAGGCAACCGTGAAGAAAAGATCCTCAATCGAGAAAT
TGGTTTTGCTATCGGCATGCCAGTGTGTGAATTTGATATGGTTAAAGATCCAGAAGTACAGGACTTCCGA
AGAAATATTCTGAACGTTTGTAAAGAAGCTGTGGATCTTAGGGACCTCAATTCACCTCATAGTAGAGCAA
TGTATGTCTATCCTCCAAATGTAGAATCTTCACCAGAATTGCCAAAGCACATATATAATAAATTAGATAA
AGGGCAAATAATAGTGGTGATCTGGGTAATAGTTTCTCCAAATAATGACAAGCAGAAGTATACTCTGAAA
ATCAACCATGACTGTGTACCAGAACAAGTAATTGCTGAAGCAATCAGGAAAAAAACTCGAAGTATGTTGC
TATCCTCTGAACAACTAAAACTCTGTGTTTTAGAATATCAGGGCAAGTATATTTTAAAAGTGTGTGGATG
TGATGAATACTTCCTAGAAAAATATCCTCTGAGTCAGTATAAGTATATAAGAAGCTGTATAATGCTTGGG
AGGATGCCCAATTTGATGTTGATGGCTAAAGAAAGCCTTTATTCTCAACTGCCAATGGACTGTTTTACAA
TGCCATCTTATTCCAGACGCATTTCCACAGCTACACCATATATGAATGGAGAAACATCTACAAAATCCCT
TTGGGTTATAAATAGTGCACTCAGAATAAAAATTCTTTGTGCAACCTACGTGAATGTAAATATTCGAGAC
ATTGATAAGATCTATGTTCGAACAGGTATCTACCATGGAGGAGAACCCTTATGTGACAATGTGAACACTC
AAAGAGTACCTTGTTCCAATCCCAGGTGGAATGAATGGCTGAATTATGATATATACATTCCTGATCTTCC
TCGTGCTGCTCGACTTTGCCTTTCCATTTGCTCTGTTAAAGGCCGAAAGGGTGCTAAAGAGGAACACTGT
CCATTGGCATGGGGAAATATAAACTTGTTTGATTACACAGACACTCTAGTATCTGGAAAAATGGCTTTGA
ATCTTTGGCCAGTACCTCATGGATTAGAAGATTTGCTGAACCCTATTGGTGTTACTGGATCAAATCCAAA
TAAAGAAACTCCATGCTTAGAGTTGGAGTTTGACTGGTTCAGCAGTGTGGTAAAGTTCCCAGATATGTCA
GTGATTGAAGAGCATGCCAATTGGTCTGTATCCCGAGAAGCAGGATTTAGCTATTCCCACGCAGGACTGA
GTAACAGACTAGCTAGAGACAATGAATTAAGGGAAAATGACAAAGAACAGCTCAAAGCAATTTCTACACG
AGATCCTCTCTCTGAAATCACTGAGCAGGAGAAAGATTTTCTATGGAGTCACAGACACTATTGTGTAACT
ATCCCCGAAATTCTACCCAAATTGCTTCTGTCTGTTAAATGGAATTCTAGAGATGAAGTAGCCCAGATGT
ATTGCTTGGTAAAAGATTGGCCTCCAATCAAACCTGAACAGGCTATGGAACTTCTGGACTGTAATTACCC
AGATCCTATGGTTCGAGGTTTTGCTGTTCGGTGCTTGGAAAAATATTTAACAGATGACAAACTTTCTCAG
TATTTAATTCAGCTAGTACAGGTCCTAAAATATGAACAATATTTGGATAACTTGCTTGTGAGATTTTTAC
TGAAGAAAGCATTGACTAATCAAAGGATTGGGCACTTTTTCTTTTGGCATTTAAAATCTGAGATGCACAA
TAAAACAGTTAGCCAGAGGTTTGGCCTGCTTTTGGAGTCCTATTGTCGTGCATGTGGGATGTATTTGAAG
CACCTGAATAGGCAAGTCGAGGCAATGGAAAAGCTCATTAACTTAACTGACATTCTCAAACAGGAGAAGA
AGGATGAAACACAAAAGGTACAGATGAAGTTTTTAGTTGAGCAAATGAGGCGACCAGATTTCATGGATGC
TCTACAGGGCTTTCTGTCTCCTCTAAACCCTGCTCATCAACTAGGAAACCTCAGGCTTGAAGAGTGTCGA
ATTATGTCCTCTGCAAAAAGGCCACTGTGGTTGAATTGGGAGAACCCAGACATCATGTCAGAGTTACTGT
TTCAGAACAATGAGATCATCTTTAAAAATGGGGATGATTTACGGCAAGATATGCTAACACTTCAAATTAT
TCGTATTATGGAAAATATCTGGCAAAATCAAGGTCTTGATCTTCGAATGTTACCTTATGGTTGTCTGTCA
ATCGGTGACTGTGTGGGACTTATTGAGGTGGTGCGAAATTCTCACACTATTATGCAAATTCAGTGCAAAG
GCGGCTTGAAAGGTGCACTGCAGTTCAACAGCCACACACTACATCAGTGGCTCAAAGACAAGAACAAAGG
AGAAATATATGATGCAGCCATTGACCTGTTTACACGTTCATGTGCTGGATACTGTGTAGCTACCTTCATT
TTGGGAATTGGAGATCGTCACAATAGTAACATCATGGTGAAAGACGATGGACAACTGTTTCATATAGATT
TTGGACACTTTTTGGATCACAAGAAGAAAAAATTTGGTTATAAACGAGAACGTGTGCCATTTGTTTTGAC
ACAGGATTTCTTAATAGTGATTAGTAAAGGAGCCCAAGAATGCACAAAGACAAGAGAATTTGAGAGGTTT
CAGGAGATGTGTTACAAGGCTTATCTAGCTATTCGACAGCATGCCAATCTCTTCATAAATCTTTTCTCAA
TGATGCTTGGCTCTGGAATGCCAGAACTACAATCTTTTGATGACATTGCATACATTCGAAAGACCCTAGC
CTTAGATAAAACTGAGCAAGAGGCTTTGGAGTATTTCATGAAACAAATGAAAGATGCACATCATGGTGGC
TGGACAACAAAAATGGATTGGATCTTCCACACAATTAAACAGCATGCATTGAACTGA
